>Addgene plasmid #111180 | pET28b-ETV6-ETS | addgene full sequence | sequence record 214527 | Addgene NGS Result
TAATACGACTCACTATAGGGGAATTGTGAGCGGATAACAATTCCCCTCTAGAAATAATTTTGTTTAACTT
TAAGAAGGAGATATACCATGGGGAGAATAGCAGACTGTAGACTGCTTTGGGATTACGTCTATCAGTTGCT
TTCTGACAGCCGGTACGAAAACTTCATCCGATGGGAGGACAAAGAATCCAAAATATTCCGGATAGTGGAT
CCCAACGGACTGGCTCGACTGTGGGGAAACCATAAGAACAGAACAAACATGACCTATGAGAAAATGTCCA
GAGCCCTGCGCCACTACTACAAACTAAACATTATCAGGAAGGAGCCAGGACAAAGGCTTTTGTTCAGGTT
TATGAAAACCCCAGATGAAATCCTAGTGCCACGAGGTTCCCATCACCATCACCATCACTAACTCGAGCAC
CACCACCACCACCACTGAGATCCGGCTGCTAACAAAGCCCGAAAGGAAGCTGAGTTGGCTGCTGCCACCG
CTGAGCAATAACTAGCATAACCCCTTGGGGCCTCTAAACGGGTCTTGAGGGGTTTTTTGCTGAAAGGAGG
AACTATATCCGGATTGGCGAATGGG
[124 nt withheld, positions 586-709]
C
[91 nt withheld, positions 711-801]
A
[49 nt withheld, positions 803-851]
CCTTTGACGTTGGAGTCCACGTTCTTT
[37 nt withheld, positions 879-915]
ACCCTATCTCGGTCTATTCTTTTGATTTATAAGGGATTTTGCCGATTTCGGCCTATTGGTTAAAAAATGA
GCTGATTTAACAAAAATTTAACGCGAATTTTAACAAAATATTAACGCTTACAATTTAGGTGGCACTTTTC
GGGGAAATGTGCGCGGAACCCCTATTTGTTTATTTTTCTAAATACATTCAAATATGTATCCGCTCATGAA
TTAATTCTTAGAAAAACTCATCGAGCATCAAATGAAACTGCAATTTATTCATATCAGGATTATCAATACC
ATATTTTTGAAAAAGCCGTTTCTGTAATGAAGGAGAAAACTCACCGAGGCAGTTCCATAGGATGGCAAGA
TCCTGGTATCGGTCTGCGATTCCGACTCGTCCAACATCAATACAACCTATTAATTTCCCCTCGTCAAAAA
TAAGGTTATCAAGTGAGAAATCACCATGAGTGACGACTGAATCCGGTGAGAATGGCAAAAGTTTATGCAT
TTCTTTCCAGACTTGTTCAACAGGCCAGCCATTACGCTCGTCATCAAAATCACTCGCATCAACCAAACCG
TTATTCATTCGTGATTGCGCCTGAGCGAGACGAAATACGCGATCGCTGTTAAAAGGACAATTACAAACAG
GAATCGAATGCAACCGGCGCAGGAACACTGCCAGCGCATCAACAATATTTTCACCTGAATCAGGATATTC
TTCTAATACCTGGAATGCTGTTTTCCCGGGGATCGCAGTGGTGAGTAACCATGCATCATCAGGAGTACGG
ATAAAATGCTTGATGGTCGGAAGAGGCATAAATTCCGTCAGCCAGTTTAGTCTGACCATCTCATCTGTAA
CATCATTGGCAACGCTACCTTTGCCATGTTTCAGAAACAACTCTGGCGCATCGGGCTTCCCATACAATCG
ATAGATTGTCGCACCTGATTGCCCGACATTATCGCGAGCCCATTTATACCCATATAAATCAGCATCCATG
TTGGAATTTAATCGCGGCCTAGAGCAAGACGTTTCCCGTTGAATATGGCTCATAACACCCCTTGTATTAC
TGTTTATGTAAGCAGACAGTTTTATTGTTCATGACCAAAATCCCTTAACGTGAGTTTTCGTTCCACTGAG
CGTCAGACCCCGTAGAAAAGATCAAAGGATCTTCTTGAGATCCTTTTTTTCTGCGCGTAATCTGCTGCTT
GCAAACAAAAAAACCACCGCTACCAGCGGTGGTTTGTTTGCCGGATCAAGAGCTACCAACTCTTTTTCCG
AAGGTAACTGGCTTCAGCAGAGCGCAGATACCAAATACTGTCCTTCTAGTGTAGCCGTAGTTAGGCCACC
ACTTCAAGAACTCTGTAGCACCGCCTACATACCTCGCTCTGCTAATCCTGTTACCAGTGGCTGCTGCCAG
TGGCGATAAGTCGTGTCTTACCGGGTTGGACTCAAGACGATAGTTACCGGATAAGGCGCAGCGGTCGGGC
TGAACGGGGGGTTCGTGCACACAGCCCAGCTTGGAGCGAACGACCTACACCGAACTGAGATACCTACAGC
GTGAGCTATGAGAAAGCGCCACGCTTCCCGAAGGGAGAAAGGCGGACAGGTATCCGGTAAGCGGCAGGGT
CGGAACAGGAGAGCGCACGAGGGAGCTTCCAGGGGGAAACGCCTGGTATCTTTATAGTCCTGTCGGGTTT
CGCCACCTCTGACTTGAGCGTCGATTTTTGTGATGCTCGTCAGGGGGGCGGAGCCTATGGAAAAACGCCA
GCAACGCGGCCTTTTTACGGTTCCTGGCCTTTTGCTGGCCTTTTGCTCACATGTTCTTTCCTGCGTTATC
CCCTGATTCTGTGGATAACCGTATTACCGCCTTTGAGTGAGCTGATACCGCTCGCCGCAGCCGAACGACC
GAGCGCAGCGAGTCAGTGAGCGAGGAAGCGGAAGAGCGCCTGATGCGGTATTTTCTCCTTACGCATCTGT
GCGGTATTTCACACCGCAATGGTGCACTCTCAGTACAATCTGCTCTGATGCCGCATAGTTAAGCCAGTAT
ACACTCCGCTATCGCTACGTGACTGGGTCATGGCTGCGCCCCGACACCCGCCAACACCCGCTGACGCGCC
CTGACGGGCTTGTCTGCTCCCGGCATCCGCTTACAGACAAGCTGTGACCGTCTCCGGGAGCTGCATGTGT
CAGAGGTTTTCACCGTCATCACCGAAACGCGCGAGGCAGCTGCGGTAAAGCTCATCAGCGTGGTCGTGAA
GCGATTCACAGATGTCTGCCTGTTCATCCGCGTCCAGCTCGTTGAGTTTCTCCAGAAGCGTTAATGTCTG
GCTTCTGATAAAGCGGGCCATGTTAAGGGCGGTTTTTTCCTGTTTGGTCACTGATGCCTCCGTGTAAGGG
GGATTTCTGTTCATGGGGGTAATGATACCGATGAAACGAGAGAGGATGCTCACGATACGGGTTACTGATG
ATGAACATGCCCGGTTACTGGAACGTTGTGAGGGTAAACAACTGGCGGTATGGATGCGGCGGGACCAGAG
AAAAATCACTCAGGGTCAATGCCAGCGCTTCGTTAATACAGATGTAGGTGTTCCACAGGGTAGCCAGCAG
CATCCTGCGATGCAGATCCGGAACATAATGGTGCAGGGCGCTGACTTCCGCGTTTCCAGACTTTACGAAA
CACGGAAACCGAAGACCATTCATGTTGTTGCTCAGGTCGCAGACGTTTTGCAGCAGCAGTCGCTTCACGT
TCGCTCGCGTATCGGTGATTCATTCTGCTAACCAGTAAGGCAACCCCGCCAGCCTAGCCGGGTCCTCAAC
GACAGGAGCACGATCATGCGCACCCGTGGGGCCGCCATGCCGGCGATAATGGCCTGCTTCTCGCCGAAAC
GTTTGGTGGCGGGACCAGTGACGAAGGCTTGAGCGAGGGCGTGCAAGATTCCGAATACCGCAAGCGACAG
GCCGATCATCGTCGCGCTCCAGCGAAAGCGGTCCTCGCCGAAAATGACCCAGAGCGCTGCCGGCACCTGT
CCTACGAGTTGCATGATAAAGAAGACAGTCATAAGTGCGGCGACGATAGTCATGCCCCGCGCCCACCGGA
AGGAGCTGACTGGGTTGAAGGCTCTCAAGGGCATCGGTCGAGATCCCGGTGCCTAATGAGTGAGCTAACT
TACATTAATTGCGTTGCGCTCACTGCCCGCTTTCCAGTCGGGAAACCTGTCGTGCCAGCTGCATTAATGA
ATCGGCCAACGCGCGGGGAGAGGCGGTTTGCGTATTGGGCGCCAGGGTGGTTTTTCTTTTCACCAGTGAG
ACGGGCAACAGCTGATTGCCCTTCACCGCCTGGCCCTGAGAGAGTTGCAGCAAGCGGTCCACGCTGGTTT
GCCCCAGCAGGCGAAAATCCTGTTTGATGGTGGTTAACGGCGGGATATAACATGAGCTGTCTTCGGTATC
GTCGTATCCCACTACCGAGATATCCGCACCAACGCGCAGCCCGGACTCGGTAATGGCGCGCATTGCGCCC
AGCGCCATCTGATCGTTGGCAACCAGCATCGCAGTGGGAACGATGCCCTCATTCAGCATTTGCATGGTTT
GTTGAAAACCGGACATGGCACTCCAGTCGCCTTCCCGTTCCGCTATCGGCTGAATTTGATTGCGAGTGAG
ATATTTATGCCAGCCAGCCAGACGCAGACGCGCCGAGACAGAACTTAATGGGCCCGCTAACAGCGCGATT
TGCTGGTGACCCAATGCGACCAGATGCTCCACGCCCAGTCGCGTACCGTCTTCATGGGAGAAAATAATAC
TGTTGATGGGTGTCTGGTCAGAGACATCAAGAAATAACGCCGGAACATTAGTGCAGGCAGCTTCCACAGC
AATGGCATCCTGGTCATCCAGCGGATAGTTAATGATCAGCCCACTGACGCGTTGCGCGAGAAGATTGTGC
ACCGCCGCTTTACAGGCTTCGACGCCGCTTCGTTCTACCATCGACACCACCACGCTGGCACCCAGTTGAT
CGGCGCGAGATTTAATCGCCGCGACAATTTGCGACGGCGCGTGCAGGGCCAGACTGGAGGTGGCAACGCC
AATCAGCAACGACTGTTTGCCCGCCAGTTGTTGTGCCACGCGGTTGGGAATGTAATTCAGCTCCGCCATC
GCCGCTTCCACTTTTTCCCGCGTTTTCGCAGAAACGTGGCTGGCCTGGTTCACCACGCGGGAAACGGTCT
GATAAGAGACACCGGCATACTCTGCGACATCGTATAACGTTACTGGTTTCACATTCACCACCCTGAATTG
ACTCTCTTCCGGGCGCTATCATGCCATACCGCGAAAGGTTTTGCGCCATTCGATGGTGTCCGGGATCTCG
ACGCTCTCCCTTATGCGACTCCTGCATTAGGAAGCAGCCCAGTAGTAGGTTGAGGCCGTTGAGCACCGCC
GCCGCAAGGAATGGTGCATGCAAGGAGATGGCGCCCAACAGTCCCCCGGCCACGGGGCCTGCCACCATAC
CCACGCCGAAACAAGCGCTCATGAGCCCGAAGTGGCGAGCCCGATCTTCCCCATCGGTGATGTCGGCGAT
ATAGGCGCCAGCAACCGCACCTGTGGCGCCGGTGATGCCGGCCACGATGCGTCCGGCGTAGAGGATCGAG
ATCTCGATCCCGCGAAAT
Features (pLannotate 1.2.2; 19 found; start..end, strand, type, name):
      1..19      +  promoter       T7 promoter: promoter for bacteriophage T7 RNA polymerase
     20..44      +  protein_bind   lac operator: The lac repressor binds to the lac operator to inhibit transcription in E. coli. This inhibition can be relieved by adding lactose or isopropyl-β-D-thiogalactopyranoside (IPTG). lac repressor encoded by lacI
     59..81      +  RBS            RBS: efficient ribosome binding site from bacteriophage T7 gene 10 (Olins and Rangwala, 1989)
     91..393     +  CDS            ETV7 (fragment): ETV7_HUMAN - Also known as TEL2, TELB, TREF. Experimental evidence at protein level: Swiss-Prot protein existence level 1. Transcriptional repressor; binds to the DNA sequence 5'- CCGGAAGT-3'. Isoform A does not seem to have a repressor activity. Isoform C does not seem to have a repressor activity. From Homo sapiens (Human).
    418..435     +  CDS            9xHis (fragment): 9xHis affinity tag
    445..494     +  CDS            SET1 (fragment): solubility-enhancement tag derived from T7 phage gene 10B
    502..549     +  terminator     T7 terminator: transcription terminator for bacteriophage T7 RNA polymerase
    586..1014    +  rep_origin     f1 ori (sequence partly withheld): f1 bacteriophage origin of replication; arrow indicates direction of (+) strand synthesis
   1067..1124    +  promoter       AmpR promoter (fragment): bla
   1133..1948    -  CDS            KanR: aminoglycoside phosphotransferase; aph(3')-Ia; confers resistance to kanamycin in bacteria or G418 (Geneticin®) in eukaryotes
   2070..2658    +  rep_origin     ori: high-copy-number ColE1/pMB1/pBR322/pUC origin of replication
   2844..2983    -  misc_feature   bom: basis of mobility region from pBR322
   3085..3276    -  CDS            rop: Rop protein, which maintains plasmids at low copy number; rop
   3293..3673    +  CDS            YPB1_ECOLX: Protein predicted: Swiss-Prot protein existence level 4. From Escherichia coli.
   3745..4036    -  CDS            TcR (fragment): tetracycline efflux protein; tet; confers resistance to tetracycline
   4051..4072    -  protein_bind   CAP binding site: CAP binding activates transcription in the presence of cAMP. E. coli catabolite activator protein
   4085..5167    -  CDS            lacI: lac repressor; lacI; The lac repressor binds to the lac operator to inhibit transcription in E. coli. This inhibition can be relieved by adding lactose or isopropyl-β-D-thiogalactopyranoside (IPTG).
   5168..5245    -  promoter       lacI promoter: lacI
   5253..5532    -  CDS            TcR (fragment): tetracycline efflux protein; tet; confers resistance to tetracycline
