[The description below was written by a language model from this plasmid's Addgene catalogue record and pLannotate feature annotations shown in this document.]
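Description:
pET28b-ETV6-ETS is a bacterial expression plasmid built on the pET28b backbone for producing the minimal ETS (DNA-binding) domain of human ETV6, also known as TEL, in E. coli. The roughly 300 bp insert was cloned between the NcoI and XhoI sites, which places it downstream of the T7 promoter, a lac operator and the phage T7 gene 10 ribosome binding site. It is in frame with the vector's C-terminal 6xHis tag and is followed by the T7 terminator. Transcription therefore requires T7 RNA polymerase supplied by the host. It is held off by the lac repressor, encoded on the plasmid by lacI under its own promoter, until IPTG or lactose is added. The His tag allows the recombinant domain to be purified by metal-affinity methods.

The plasmid is selected with kanamycin through the aph(3')-Ia KanR gene and replicates from a pBR322-type ColE1 origin. The accompanying rop gene and bom region fit the low copy number listed in the catalogue. An f1 origin is also present and permits single-stranded DNA production. The automated annotation labels the insert as a fragment of ETV7 (TEL2), most likely because the ETS domains of these two paralogues are very similar; the catalogue entry identifies it as ETV6. Short hits called as TcR, SET1 and 9xHis fragments appear to be backbone remnants or the 6xHis tag rather than functional elements. The sequenced record is 5,553 nt, somewhat shorter than the catalogue total of 5,750 bp. The associated work concerns how electrostatics govern ETV6 movement between DNA segments, so the construct mainly serves as a source of purified protein for biophysical DNA-binding studies.
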