Addgene plasmid #111180: pET28b-ETV6-ETS
Purpose: Minimal ETS domain of human ETV6 (TEL)
Depositing lab: Gregory Poon. Depositing organization: Georgia State University. Publication: Electrostatic control of DNA intersegmental translocation by the ETS transcription factor ETV6. Vo T, Wang S, Poon GMK, Wilson WD. J Biol Chem. 2017 Aug 11;292(32):13187-13196. doi: 10.1074/jbc.M117.792887. Epub 2017 Jun 7. PubMed 28592487.
Backbone
  Vector backbone: pET28b
  Backbone size w/o insert (bp): 5422
  Total vector size (bp): 5750
  Vector type: Bacterial Expression
Growth in bacteria
  Bacterial resistance: Kanamycin, 50 μg/mL
  Growth temperature: 37°C
  Growth strain: DH5alpha
  Copy number: Low Copy
Gene/Insert
  Gene/Insert name: ETV6 ETS domain (alt name: TEL)
  Species: H. sapiens (human), M. musculus (mouse), B. taurus (bovine)
  Insert size (bp): 300
  GenBank ID: XP_011518909
  Entrez Gene: ETV6 (a.k.a. TEL, TEL/ABL, THC5)
  Promoter: T7
  Tag / fusion protein: 6xHis (C terminal on insert)
  Cloning method: Restriction Enzyme; 5′ cloning site NcoI (not destroyed); 3′ cloning site XhoI (not destroyed)
  Sequencing primers: 5′ T7promoter; 3′ T7terminator
Resource information
  A portion of this plasmid was derived from a plasmid made by: The gene encodes the DNA-binding domain of a human protein known as ETV6, whose gene we in turn obtained from the Harvard Plasmid Repository, so the sequence is already in the public domain. See https://www.ncbi.nlm.nih.gov/pubmed/28592487.
Terms and licenses: Academic/Nonprofit Terms; Industry Terms: Not Available to Industry
How to cite: pET28b-ETV6-ETS was a gift from Gregory Poon (Addgene plasmid # 111180 ; http://n2t.net/addgene:111180 ; RRID:Addgene_111180)
