>Addgene plasmid #111180 | pET28b-ETV6-ETS | depositor partial sequence | sequence record 209092 | T7 promoter
TTGAGAGGAATTCCCTCTAGAATATTTTGTTTACTTTAAAGAAGGAGATATACCATGGGGAGAATAGCAG
ACTGTAGACTGCTTTGGGATTACGTCTATCAGTTGCTTTCTGACAGCCGGTACGAAAACTTCATCCGATG
GGAGGACAAAGAATCCAAAATATTCCGGATAGTGGATCCCAACGGACTGGCTCGACTGTGGGGAAACCAT
AAGAACAGAACAAACATGACCTATGAGAAAATGTCCAGAGCCCTGCGCCACTACTACAAACTAAACATTA
TCAGGAAGGAGCCAGGACAAAGGCTTTTGTTCAGGTTTATGAAAACCCCAGATGAAATCCTAGTGCCACG
AGGTTCCCATCACCATCACCATCACTAACTCGAGCACCACCACCACCACCACTGAGATCCGGCTGCTAAC
AAAGCCCGAAAGGAAGCTGAGTTGGCTGCTGCCACCGCTGAGCAATAACTAGCATAACCCCTTGGGGCCT
CTAAACGGGTCTTGAGGGGTTTTTTGCTGAAAGGAGGAACTATATCCGGATTGGCGAATGGG
[124 nt withheld, positions 553-676]
C
[91 nt withheld, positions 678-768]
A
[49 nt withheld, positions 770-818]
CCTTTGACGTTGGAGTCCACGTTCTTT
[37 nt withheld, positions 846-882]
ACCCTATCTCGGTCTATTCTTTTGATTTATAAGGGATTTTGCCGATTTCGGCCTATTGGTTAAAAAATGA
GCTGATTTAACAAAAATTTAACGCGAATTTTAACAAAATATTAACGCTTACAATTTAGGTGGCACTTTTC
GGGGAAATGTGCGCGGAACCCCTATTT
